>Addgene plasmid #123756 | MTK3a_003 | addgene full sequence | sequence record 248715 | Addgene NGS Result
ATACCTACAGCGTGAGCTATGAGAAAGCGCCACGCTTCCCGAAGGGAGAAAGGCGGACAGGTATCCGGTA
AGCGGCAGGGTCGGAACAGGAGAGCGCACGAGGGAGCTTCCAGGGGGAAACGCCTGGTATCTTTATAGTC
CTGTCGGGTTTCGCCACCTCTGACTTGAGCGTCGATTTTTGTGATGCTCGTCAGGGGGGCGGAGCCTATG
GAAAAACGCCAGCAACGCGGCCTTTTTACGGTTCCTGGCCTTTTGCTGGCCTTTTGCTCACATGTTCTTT
CCTGCGTTATCCCCTGATTCTGTGGATAACCGTAGTCGGTCTCATATGCCCAAGAAGAAGAGGAAGGTGG
AGGACGCCGGTTCTTGAGACCAGACCAATAAAAAACGCCCGGCGGCAACCGAGCGTTCTGAACAAATCCA
GATGGAGTTCTGAGGTCATTACTGGATCTATCAACAGGAGTCCAAGCGAGCTCGATATCAAATTACGCCC
CGCCCTGCCACTCATCGCAGTACTGTTGTAATTCATTAAGCATTCTGCCGACATGGAAGCCATCACAAAC
GGCATGATGAACCTGAATCGCCAGCGGCATCAGCACCTTGTCGCCTTGCGTATAATATTTGCCCATGGTG
AAAACGGGGGCGAAGAAGTTGTCCATATTGGCCACGTTTAAATCAAAACTGGTGAAACTCACCCAGGGAT
TGGCTGAAACGAAAAACATATTCTCAATAAACCCTTTAGGGAAATAGGCCAGGTTTTCACCGTAACACGC
CACATCTTGCGAATATATGTGTAGAAACTGCCGGAAATCGTCGTGGTATTCACTCCAGAGCGATGAAAAC
GTTTCAGTTTGCTCATGGAAAACGGTGTAACAAGGGTGAACACTATCCCATATCACCAGCTCACCGTCTT
TCATTGCCATACGAAATTCCGGATGAGCATTCATCAGGCGGGCAAGAATGTGAATAAAGGCCGGATAAAA
CTTGTGCTTATTTTTCTTTACGGTCTTTAAAAAGGCCGTAATATCCAGCTGAACGGTCTGGTTATAGGTA
CATTGAGCAACTGACTGAAATGCCTCAAAATGTTCTTTACGATGCCATTGGGATATATCAACGGTGGTAT
ATCCAGTGATTTTTTTCTCCATTTTAGCTTCCTTAGCTCCTGAAAATCTCGATAACTCAAAAAATACGCC
CGGTAGTGATCTTATTTCATTATGGTGAAAGTTGGAACCTCTTACGTGCCCGATCAATCATGACCAAAAT
CCCTTAACGTGAGTTTTCGTTCCACTGAGCGTCAGACCCCGTAGAAAAGATCAAAGGATCTTCTTGAGAT
CCTTTTTTTCTGCGCGTAATCTGCTGCTTGCAAACAAAAAAACCACCGCTACCAGCGGTGGTTTGTTTGC
CGGATCAAGAGCTACCAACTCTTTTTCCGAAGGTAACTGGCTTCAGCAGAGCGCAGATACCAAATACTGT
TCTTCTAGTGTAGCCGTAGTTAGGCCACCACTTCAAGAACTCTGTAGCACCGCCTACATACCTCGCTCTG
CTAATCCTGTTACCAGTGGCTGCTGCCAGTGGCGATAAGTCGTGTCTTACCGGGTTGGACTCAAGACGAT
AGTTACCGGATAAGGCGCAGCGGTCGGGCTGAACGGGGGGTTCGTGCACACAGCCCAGCTTGGAGCGAAC
GACCTACACCGAACTGAG
Features (pLannotate 1.2.2; 4 found; start..end, strand, type, name):
    378..412     -  terminator     lambda t0 terminator: minimal transcription terminator from phage lambda (Scholtissek and Grosse, 1987)
    486..1142    -  CDS            cat: CAT_ECOLX - Experimental evidence at protein level: Swiss-Prot protein existence level 1. This enzyme is an effector of chloramphenicol resistance in bacteria. From Escherichia coli. This protein is used as a marker in many commonly used cloning vectors, such as pACYC184.
   1143..1240    -  promoter       cat promoter: promoter of the E. coli cat gene encoding chloramphenicol acetyltransferase
   1324..214     +  rep_origin     ori (across the origin): high-copy-number ColE1/pMB1/pBR322/pUC origin of replication
