[The description below was written by a language model from this plasmid's Addgene catalogue record and pLannotate feature annotations shown in this document.]
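Description:
MTK3a_003 is a small part plasmid (about 1.7 kb) from the Mammalian Toolkit (MTK), a modular hierarchical cloning system for building genetic circuits in mammalian cells. It is catalogued as a mammalian expression vector, but it is a storage vector for a single standardized part, not a complete expression construct. It is built on the MTK0_027 part-entry backbone. The annotated features are all bacterial maintenance elements: a high-copy ColE1/pUC-type origin of replication, which spans the numbering origin of the circular sequence, and a chloramphenicol acetyltransferase (cat) gene driven by its native promoter and followed by the phage lambda t0 terminator. These allow propagation in E. coli under chloramphenicol selection. No mammalian promoter, polyadenylation signal or mammalian selection marker is annotated.

The payload is a synthetic nuclear localization (nuclear import) sequence, stored as a Type 3a part. In the MTK scheme, Type 3a is the position reserved for N-terminal coding sequences. The NLS was inserted into the backbone through BsmBI sites that were destroyed during cloning. The automated feature table does not annotate the NLS itself, probably because the element is very short, and it presumably lies in the unannotated stretch between the origin and the resistance cassette. The record does not state which NLS variant it is.

The plasmid serves as a building block. When combined with other toolkit parts, such as a promoter, a downstream coding sequence and a terminator, the NLS is fused to the N-terminus of a protein of interest in an assembled transcriptional unit. This directs the resulting fusion protein to the nucleus of mammalian cells.
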