Addgene plasmid #123756: MTK3a_003
Purpose: Encodes Nuclear import sequence as a Type 3a part to be used in the MTK system
Depositing lab: Hana El-Samad. Depositing organization: University of California, San Francisco (UCSF). Publication: A Toolkit for Rapid Modular Construction of Biological Circuits in Mammalian Cells. Fonseca JP, Bonny AR, Kumar GR, Ng AH, Town J, Wu QC, Aslankoohi E, Chen SY, Dods G, Harrigan P, Osimiri LC, Kistler AL, El-Samad H. ACS Synth Biol. 2019 Nov 15;8(11):2593-2606. doi: 10.1021/acssynbio.9b00322. Epub 2019 Nov 5. PubMed 31686495.
Backbone
  Vector backbone: MTK0_027
  Vector type: Mammalian Expression
Growth in bacteria
  Bacterial resistance: Chloramphenicol, 25 μg/mL
  Growth temperature: 37°C
  Growth strain: DH5alpha
  Copy number: Unknown
Gene/Insert
  Gene/Insert name: NLS
  Species: Synthetic
  Cloning method: Restriction Enzyme; 5′ cloning site BsmBI (destroyed during cloning); 3′ cloning site BsmBI (destroyed during cloning)
Terms and licenses: Academic/Nonprofit Terms; Industry Terms: Not Available to Industry
Depositor comments: Type 3a parts are used for N-terminal coding sequences in the MTK system Please visit https://www.biorxiv.org/content/10.1101/506188v2 for BioRxiv preprint
How to cite: MTK3a_003 was a gift from Hana El-Samad (Addgene plasmid # 123756 ; http://n2t.net/addgene:123756 ; RRID:Addgene_123756)
